>Addgene plasmid #115024 | AT4G22730 K11_pECIA2 | addgene full sequence | sequence record 296847 | Addgene NGS Result
GTAAAACGACGGCCAGTGAATTAATTCGTTGCAGGACAGGATGTGGTGCCCGATGTGACTAGCTCTTTGC
TGCAGGCCGTCCTATCCTCTGGTTCCGATAAGAGACCCAGAACTCCGGCCCCCCACCGCCCACCGCCACC
CCCATACATATGTGGTACGCAAGTAAGAGTGCCTGCGCATGCCCCATGTGCCCCACCAAGAGCTTTGCAT
CCCATACAAGTCCCCAAAGTGGAGAACCGAACCAATTCTTCGCGGGCAGAACAAAAGCTTCTGCACACGT
CTCCACTCGAATTTGGAGCCGGCCGGCGTGTGCAAAAGAGGTGAATCGAACGAAAGACCCGTGTGTAAAG
CCGCGTTTCCAAAATGTATAAAACCGAGAGCATCTGGCCAATGTGCATCAGTTGTGGTCAGCAGCAAAAT
CAAGTGAATCATCTCAGTGCAACTAAAGGGGGGATCCGATCTCAATATGAAGTTATGCATATTACTGGCC
GTCGTGGCCTTTGTTGGCCTCTCGCTCGGGCGAGGAAATGCAGAGCTGAAGGCTTTAATGGAGCTGAAAT
CGTCGCTTGACCCTGAAAACAAGCTTCTCCGTTCATGGACGTTTAACGGCGATCCATGCGACGGATCTTT
CGAAGGAATTGCATGTAACCAGCATCTAAAAGTCGCAAACATATCATTACAAGGGAAACGTTTGGTCGGA
AAATTGTCTCCGGCGGTTGCAGAGCTCAAATGTTTGTCAGGTCTTTACTTACATTACAATAGTCTCTCTG
GAGAGATACCTCAAGAGATCACAAATCTTACTGAATTATCAGATCTTTATCTCAATGTTAATAACTTCTC
TGGTGAGATTCCGGCAGATATCGGCTCCATGGCTGGCTTGCAAGTTATGGATCTTTGTTGCAACAGTTTA
ACAGGGAAGATACCAAAGAACATTGGATCCTTGAAGAAACTTAATGTGTTGTCTCTGCAACACAACAAAC
TAACCGGAGAGGTTCCTTGGACTTTAGGAAACTTGAGTATGTTAAGCAGGCTTGATTTAAGCTTCAACAA
TCTGTTAGGTTTAATCCCAAAAACCCTAGCCAACATTCCTCAGTTGGACACTCTTGACTTGCGCAACAAT
ACTCTCTCTGGCTTTGTTCCTCCTGGTCTTAAGAAGTTGAATGGGAGCTTCCAGTTTGAGAACAACACCG
GGTTATGTGGTATCGATTTTCCTTCTTTGAGAGCTTGTTCTGCTTTCGATAATGCGAATAATATCGAACA
ATTTAAGCAGCCTCCTGGTGAAATAGACACTGATAAATCAGCTCTTCACAACATTCCCGAGTCTGTATAT
CTCCAAAAGCATTGCAACCAAACACATTGCAAGAAATCCTCATCGCTGGAGGTGCTGTTCCAGGGACCAG
GGAGCGACAAAACTCACACATGCCCACCGTGCCCAGCACCTGAACTCCTGGGGGGACCGTCAGTCTTCCT
CTTCCCCCCAAAACCCAAGGACACCCTCATGATCTCCCGGACCCCTGAGGTCACATGCGTGGTGGTGGAC
GTGAGCCACGAAGACCCTGAGGTCAAGTTCAACTGGTACGTGGACGGCGTGGAGGTGCATAATGCCAAGA
CAAAGCCGCGGGAGGAGCAGTACAACAGCACGTACCGTGTGGTCAGCGTCCTCACCGTCCTGCACCAGGA
CTGGCTGAATGGCAAGGAGTACAAGTGCAAGGTCTCCAACAAAGCCCTCCCAGCCCCCATCGAGAAAACC
ATCTCCAAAGCCAAAGGGCAGCCCCGAGAACCACAGGTGTACACCCTGCCCCCATCCCGGGAGGAGATGA
CCAAGAACCAGGTCAGCCTGACCTGCCTGGTCAAAGGCTTCTATCCCAGCGACATCGCCGTGGAGTGGGA
GAGCAATGGGCAGCCGGAGAACAACTACAAGACCACGCCTCCCGTGCTGGACTCCGACGGCTCCTTCTTC
CTCTACAGCAAGCTCACCGTGGACAAGAGCAGGTGGCAGCAGGGGAACGTCTTCTCATGCTCCGTGATGC
ATGAGGGTCTGCACAACCACTACACGCAGAAGAGCCTCTCCCTGTCTCCGGGTAAATCTAGAGGGCCCTT
CGAAGGTAAGCCTATCCCTAACCCTCTCCTCGGTCTCGATTCTACGCGTACCGGTCATCATCACCATCAC
CATTGAGTTTAAACCCGCTGATCAGCCTCGACTGTGCCTTCTAAGGCCTGAGCTCGCTGATCAGCCTCGA
TCGAGGATCCAGACATGATAAGATACATTGATGAGTTTGGACAAACCACAACTAGAATGCAGTGAAAAAA
ATGCTTTATTTGTGAAATTTGTGATGCTATTGCTTTATTTGTAACCATTATAAGCTGCAATAAACAAGTT
AACAACAACAATTGCATTCATTTTATGTTTCAGGTTCAGGGGGAGGTGTGGGAGGTTTTTTAAAGCAAGT
AAAACCTCTACAAATGTGGTATGGCTGATTATGATCAGTCGACCTGCAGGCATGCAAGCTTGGCGTAATC
ATGGTCATAGCTGTTTCCTGTGTGAAATTGTTATCCGCTCACAATTCCACACAACATACGAGCCGGAAGC
ATAAAGTGTAAAGCCTGGGGTGCCTAATGAGTGAGCTAACTCACATTAATTGCGTTGCGCTCACTGCCCG
CTTTCCAGTCGGGAAACCTGTCGTGCCAGCTGCATTAATGAATCGGCCAACGCGCGGGGAGAGGCGGTTT
GCGTATTGGGCGCTCTTCCGCTTCCTCGCTCACTGACTCGCTGCGCTCGGTCGTTCGGCTGCGGCGAGCG
GTATCAGCTCACTCAAAGGCGGTAATACGGTTATCCACAGAATCAGGGGATAACGCAGGAAAGAACATGT
GAGCAAAAGGCCAGCAAAAGGCCAGGAACCGTAAAAAGGCCGCGTTGCTGGCGTTTTTCCATAGGCTCCG
CCCCCCTGACGAGCATCACAAAAATCGACGCTCAAGTCAGAGGTGGCGAAACCCGACAGGACTATAAAGA
TACCAGGCGTTTCCCCCTGGAAGCTCCCTCGTGCGCTCTCCTGTTCCGACCCTGCCGCTTACCGGATACC
TGTCCGCCTTTCTCCCTTCGGGAAGCGTGGCGCTTTCTCATAGCTCACGCTGTAGGTATCTCAGTTCGGT
GTAGGTCGTTCGCTCCAAGCTGGGCTGTGTGCACGAACCCCCCGTTCAGCCCGACCGCTGCGCCTTATCC
GGTAACTATCGTCTTGAGTCCAACCCGGTAAGACACGACTTATCGCCACTGGCAGCAGCCACTGGTAACA
GGATTAGCAGAGCGAGGTATGTAGGCGGTGCTACAGAGTTCTTGAAGTGGTGGCCTAACTACGGCTACAC
TAGAAGAACAGTATTTGGTATCTGCGCTCTGCTGAAGCCAGTTACCTTCGGAAAAAGAGTTGGTAGCTCT
TGATCCGGCAAACAAACCACCGCTGGTAGCGGTGGTTTTTTTGTTTGCAAGCAGCAGATTACGCGCAGAA
AAAAAGGATCTCAAGAAGATCCTTTGATCTTTTCTACGGGGTCTGACGCTCAGTGGAACGAAAACTCACG
TTAAGGGATTTTGGTCATGAGATTATCAAAAAGGATCTTCACCTAGATCCTTTTAAATTAAAAATGAAGT
TTTAAATCAATCTAAAGTATATATGAGTAAACTTGGTCTGACAGTTACCAATGCTTAATCAGTGAGGCAC
CTATCTCAGCGATCTGTCTATTTCGTTCATCCATAGTTGCCTGACTCCCCGTCGTGTAGATAACTACGAT
ACGGGAGGGCTTACCATCTGGCCCCAGTGCTGCAATGATACCGCGAGACCCACGCTCACCGGCTCCAGAT
TTATCAGCAATAAACCAGCCAGCCGGAAGGGCCGAGCGCAGAAGTGGTCCTGCAACTTTATCCGCCTCCA
TCCAGTCTATTAATTGTTGCCGGGAAGCTAGAGTAAGTAGTTCGCCAGTTAATAGTTTGCGCAACGTTGT
TGCCATTGCTACAGGCATCGTGGTGTCACGCTCGTCGTTTGGTATGGCTTCATTCAGCTCCGGTTCCCAA
CGATCAAGGCGAGTTACATGATCCCCCATGTTGTGCAAAAAAGCGGTTAGCTCCTTCGGTCCTCCGATCG
TTGTCAGAAGTAAGTTGGCCGCAGTGTTATCACTCATGGTTATGGCAGCACTGCATAATTCTCTTACTGT
CATGCCATCCGTAAGATGCTTTTCTGTGACTGGTGAGTACTCAACCAAGTCATTCTGAGAATAGTGTATG
CGGCGACCGAGTTGCTCTTGCCCGGCGTCAATACGGGATAATACCGCGCCACATAGCAGAACTTTAAAAG
TGCTCATCATTGGAAAACGTTCTTCGGGGCGAAAACTCTCAAGGATCTTACCGCTGTTGAGATCCAGTTC
GATGTAACCCACTCGTGCACCCAACTGATCTTCAGCATCTTTTACTTTCACCAGCGTTTCTGGGTGAGCA
AAAACAGGAAGGCAAAATGCCGCAAAAAAGGGAATAAGGGCGACACGGAAATGTTGAATACTCATACTCT
TCCTTTTTCAATATTATTGAAGCATTTATCAGGGTTATTGTCTCATGAGCGGATACATATTTGAATGTAT
TTAGAAAAATAAACAAATAGGGGTTCCGCGCACATTTCCCCGAAAAGTGCCACCTGACGTCTAAGAAACC
ATTATTATCATGACATTAACCTATAAAAATAGGCGTATCACGAGGCCCTTTCGTCTCGCGCGTTTCGGTG
ATGACGGTGAAAACCTCTGACACATGCAGCTCCCGGAGACGGTCACAGCTTGTCTGTAAGCGGATGCCGG
GAGCAGACAAGCCCGTCAGGGCGCGTCAGCGGGTGTTGGCGGGTGTCGGGGCTGGCTTAACTATGCGGCA
TCAGAGCAGATTGTACTGAGAGTGCACCATATGCGGTGTGAAATACCGCACAGATGCGTAAGGAGAAAAT
ACCGCATCAGGCGCCATTCGCCATTCAGGCTGCGCAACTGTTGGGAAGGGCGATCGGTGCGGGCCTCTTC
GCTATTACGCCAGCTGGCGAAAGGGGGATGTGCTGCAAGGCGATTAAGTTGGGTAACGCCAGGGTTTTCC
CAGTCACGACGTT
Features (pLannotate 1.2.2; 17 found; start..end, strand, type, name):
     23..449     +  promoter       MT promoter: Drosophila metallothionein promoter
    467..520     +  sig_peptide    BiP signal sequence: Drosophila BiP signal sequence
   1343..2086    +  CDS            IGHG1 (fragment): IGHG1_HUMAN - Experimental evidence at protein level: Swiss-Prot protein existence level 1. Constant region of immunoglobulin heavy chains. Immunoglobulins, also known as antibodies, are membrane-bound or secreted glycoproteins produced by B lymphocytes. In the recognition phase of humoral immunity, the membrane-bound immunoglobulins serve as receptors which, upon binding of a specific antigen, trigger the clonal expansion and differentiation of B lymphocytes into immunoglobulins- secreting plasma cells. Secreted immunoglobulins mediate the effector phase of humoral immunity, which results in
   2105..2146    +  CDS            V5 tag: epitope tag from simian virus 5
   2246..2380    -  polyA_signal   SV40 poly(A) signal: SV40 polyadenylation signal
   2403..2487    -  CDS            large T antigen (fragment): large T antigen from SV40 (simian virus 40)
   2487..2511    +  misc_feature   MCS (fragment): pUC18/19 multiple cloning site
   2548..2564    -  protein_bind   lac operator: The lac repressor binds to the lac operator to inhibit transcription in E. coli. This inhibition can be relieved by adding lactose or isopropyl-β-D-thiogalactopyranoside (IPTG). lac repressor encoded by lacI
   2572..2602    -  promoter       lac promoter: promoter for the E. coli lac operon
   2617..2638    -  protein_bind   CAP binding site: CAP binding activates transcription in the presence of cAMP. E. coli catabolite activator protein
   2651..2743    -  CDS            lacI (fragment): lac repressor; lacI; The lac repressor binds to the lac operator to inhibit transcription in E. coli. This inhibition can be relieved by adding lactose or isopropyl-β-D-thiogalactopyranoside (IPTG).
   2926..3514    -  rep_origin     ori: high-copy-number ColE1/pMB1/pBR322/pUC origin of replication
   3685..4545    -  CDS            AmpR: β-lactamase; bla; confers resistance to ampicillin, carbenicillin, and related antibiotics
   4546..4650    -  promoter       AmpR promoter: bla
   4745..4780    +  CDS            rop (fragment): Rop protein, which maintains plasmids at low copy number; rop
   4882..4981    +  misc_feature   bom (fragment): basis of mobility region from pBR322
   4987..21      -  CDS            lacZα (fragment) (across the origin): LacZα fragment of β-galactosidase; lacZ fragment
