[The description below was written by a language model from this plasmid's Addgene catalogue record and pLannotate feature annotations shown in this document.]
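Description:
AT4G22730 K11_pECIA2 is an insect-cell expression plasmid built on the pECIA2 backbone, designed for secreted production of a plant receptor ectodomain in Drosophila cell culture. In bacteria it is maintained as a high-copy plasmid through a ColE1/pUC-type origin and selected with ampicillin via the β-lactamase gene. The remaining annotated bacterial elements (lac promoter and operator, CAP site, and fragments of lacZα, lacI, rop, bom and the pUC multiple cloning site) are carry-over from the cloning vector lineage and play no role in the payload.

The expression cassette is driven by the Drosophila metallothionein promoter, which is induced by copper sulfate. It is followed by the Drosophila BiP signal sequence, which directs the product into the secretory pathway. Downstream of the signal peptide sits the insert, the extracellular domain of the Arabidopsis thaliana leucine-rich repeat receptor kinase encoded by AT4G22730, introduced by ligation-independent cloning. This region falls in the unannotated gap of the feature table. It is fused at its C terminus to a human IgG1 Fc fragment, a V5 epitope and a hexahistidine tag; the hexahistidine tag is stated in the record but not separately annotated. An SV40 polyadenylation signal is annotated downstream of the cassette, although on the reverse strand.

The record designates this as the bait vector of a pair, to be used with the matching prey construct in pECIA14. The associated study mapped an extracellular interaction network among Arabidopsis LRR receptor kinases, so the plasmid serves to produce tagged bait ectodomain for pairwise extracellular interaction assays.
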