Addgene plasmid #115024: AT4G22730 K11_pECIA2
Purpose: Bait vector AT4G22730 K11_pECIA2 should be used with prey vector AT4G22730 K11_pECIA14.
Depositing lab: Youssef Belkhadir. Depositing organization: Gregor Mendel Institute of Molecular Plant Biology. Publication: An extracellular network of Arabidopsis leucine-rich repeat receptor kinases. Smakowska-Luzan E, Mott GA, Parys K, Stegmann M, Howton TC, Layeghifard M, Neuhold J, Lehner A, Kong J, Grunwald K, Weinberger N, Satbhai SB, Mayer D, Busch W, Madalinski M, Stolt-Bergner P, Provart NJ, Mukhtar MS, Zipfel C, Desveaux D, Guttman DS, Belkhadir Y. Nature. 2018 Jan 18;553(7688):342-346. doi: 10.1038/nature25184. Epub 2018 Jan 10. PubMed 29320478.
Backbone
  Vector backbone: pECIA2
  Backbone manufacturer: Chris Garcia (Addgene plasmid # 47032)
  Vector type: Insect Expression
Growth in bacteria
  Bacterial resistance: Ampicillin, 100 μg/mL
  Growth temperature: 37°C
  Growth strain: DH5alpha
  Copy number: High Copy
Gene/Insert
  Gene/Insert name: AT4G22730
  Species: A. thaliana (mustard weed)
  Entrez Gene: AT4G22730 (a.k.a. AT4G22730, T12H17.120, T12H17_120)
  Promoter: Metallothionein (Copper-Inducible)
  Tag / fusion protein: Fc, V5 and hexahistidine tags (C terminal on backbone)
  Cloning method: Ligation Independent Cloning
Terms and licenses: Academic/Nonprofit Terms; Industry Terms: Not Available to Industry
Depositor comments: Plasmid for secreted expression in Drosophila cell culture by induction via CuSO4. Insert is an extracellular domain of indicated LRR-RK, C-terminally tagged with Fc, V5 and hexahistidine tags. Insert Protein Sequence: RGNAELKALMELKSSLDPENKLLRSWTFNGDPCDGSFEGIACNQHLKVANISLQGKRLVGKLSPAVAELKCLSGLYLHYNSLSGEIPQEITNLTELSDLYLNVNNFSGEIPADIGSMAGLQVMDLCCNSLTGKIPKNIGSLKKLNVLSLQHNKLTGEVPWTLGNLSMLSRLDLSFNNLLGLIPKTLANIPQLDTLDLRNNTLSGFVPPGLKKLNGSFQFENNTGLCGIDFPSLRACSAFDNANNIEQFKQPPGEIDTDKSALHNIPESVYLQKHCNQTHCKKSSS
How to cite: AT4G22730 K11_pECIA2 was a gift from Youssef Belkhadir (Addgene plasmid # 115024 ; http://n2t.net/addgene:115024 ; RRID:Addgene_115024)
